Addgene plasmid #53865: BTG3_pCSdest
Depositing lab: Roger Reeves. Depositing organization: Johns Hopkins University and School of Medicine. Publication: Survey of Human Chromosome 21 Gene Expression Effects on Early Development in Danio rerio. Edie S, Zaghloul NA, Leitch CC, Klinedinst DK, Lebron J, Thole JF, McCallion AS, Katsanis N, Reeves RH. G3 (Bethesda). 2018 Jul 2;8(7):2215-2223. doi: 10.1534/g3.118.200144. PubMed 29760202.
Backbone
  Vector backbone: pCSDest
  Backbone manufacturer: Lawson Lab (Addgene Plasmid 22423)
  Backbone size w/o insert (bp): 4095
  Vector type: Mammalian Expression
Growth in bacteria
  Bacterial resistance: Ampicillin, 100 μg/mL
  Growth temperature: 37°C
  Growth strain: Top10
  Copy number: High Copy
Gene/Insert
  Gene/Insert name: BTG3
  Species: H. sapiens (human)
  Insert size (bp): 891
  Entrez Gene: BTG3 (a.k.a. ANA, ANA/BTG3, APRO4, TOB5, TOB55, TOFA)
  Promoter: SP6 and CMV
  Cloning method: Gateway Cloning
  Sequencing primers: 5′ CMV-F; 3′ EBV-Rev
Terms and licenses: Academic/Nonprofit Terms; Industry Terms
Depositor comments: NM_001130914
How to cite: BTG3_pCSdest was a gift from Roger Reeves (Addgene plasmid # 53865 ; http://n2t.net/addgene:53865 ; RRID:Addgene_53865)
