[The description below was written by a language model from this plasmid's Addgene catalogue record.]
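Description:
BTG3_pCSdest is an expression clone in which the human BTG3 coding sequence (an insert of about 891 bp, corresponding per the depositor's note to a specific RefSeq transcript variant) has been transferred by Gateway recombination into the pCSDest destination vector, a roughly 4.1 kb backbone. The plasmid is catalogued as a mammalian expression vector. It is maintained in E. coli as a high-copy plasmid under ampicillin selection. The record does not name the origin of replication, and no feature table is provided, so details such as polyadenylation signals or residual att sites cannot be confirmed from the information given, although Gateway cloning normally leaves recombination scars flanking the insert.

The insert is recorded as lying downstream of two promoters, CMV and SP6, which gives the construct two modes of use. The CMV promoter drives strong constitutive transcription by RNA polymerase II when the plasmid DNA is introduced into vertebrate cells. The SP6 phage promoter allows in vitro transcription of the BTG3 open reading frame to produce synthetic mRNA. No epitope tag, fluorescent reporter or fusion partner is listed, so the protein is presumably expressed in untagged form, though the record does not say so explicitly.

The associated publication surveyed how expression of human chromosome 21 genes affects early development in zebrafish. This clone therefore appears to be one member of a gene-by-gene collection built for overexpressing BTG3, a member of the BTG/TOB gene family, in zebrafish embryos. In vitro transcribed mRNA would suit such embryo experiments, and the CMV promoter also supports expression studies in cultured cells.
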