>Addgene plasmid #53865 | BTG3_pCSdest | addgene partial sequence | sequence record 94901 | CMV-F 5'-CGCAAATGGGCGGTAGGCGTG-3'
GCATGCTCGTTTAGGGAACCGCCATTCTGCCTGGGGACGTCGGAGCAAGCTTGATTTAGGTGACACTATA
GAATACAAGCTACTTGTTCTTTTTGCAGGATCCCATCGATTCGAATTCAAGGATCACAAGTTTGTACAAA
AAAGCAGGCACCATGAAGAATGAAATTGCTGCCGTTGTCTTCTTTTTCACAAGGCTAGTTCGAAAACATG
ATAAGTTGAAAAAAGAGGCAGTTGAGAGGTTTGCTGAGAAATTGACCCTAATACTTCAAGAAAAATATAA
AAATCACTGGTATCCAGAAAAACCATCGAAAGGACAGGCCTACAGATGTATTCGTGTCAATAAATTTCAG
AGAGTTGATCCTGATGTCCTGAAAGCCTGTGAAAACAGCTGCATCTTGTATAGTGACCTGGGCTTGCCAA
AGGAGCTCACTCTCTGGGTGGACCCATGTGAGGTGTGCTGTCGTAGAGATGGGGTTTCACCATGTTGGCC
AGACTGCTCTCAAACTCCTGACCTCGTGATCCGCCCGCCTTGGCCTCCCAAAGCGCTGGATTACAGGCGT
GAGCCACTGCGCCCGGCCTCCTCCTTTTTGATTATGTATGGAGAGAAAAACAATGCATTCATTGTTGCCA
GCTTTGAAAATAAAGATGAGAACAAGGATGAGATCTCCAGGAAAGTTACCAGGGCCCTTGATAAGGTTAC
CTCTGATTATCATTCAGGATCCTCTTCTTCAGATGAAGAAACAAGTAAGGAAATGGAAGTGAAACCCAGT
TCGGTGACTGCAGCCGCAAGT
