>Addgene plasmid #53865 | BTG3_pCSdest | addgene partial sequence | sequence record 95048 | EBV-rev 5'-GTGGTTTGTCCAAACTCATC-3'
GACTCACTATAGTTCTAGAGGCTCGAGAGGATCACCACTTTGTACAAGAAAGCTGGGTTCTAGTGAGGTG
CTAACATGTGAGGATTAATCCAGTGATTCCGGTCACAATGCATTCCAGGAGGAGGTACCCATGTCACTGG
AATTGGGCGATATGGTTTATTTTTTCTTCCCTGATTTGGATAACCAAATGGAACAGGAGGAGGATAGTGA
TTCTGATGGCCATTCCCTCGATACATTCCTGGCTTTTTTCTGGGCAAAGGGTGCCACATTGGAAGAGGTG
GAAATATAAGTTCTGAAATCTGGTACACAGGACTTGCGGCTGCAGTCACCGAACTGGGTTTCACTTCCAT
TTCCTTACTTGTTTCTTCATCTGAAGAAGAGGATCCTGAATGATAATCAGAGGTAACCTTATCAAGGGCC
CTGGTAACTTTCCTGGAGATCTCATCCTTGTTCTCATCTTTATTTTCAAAGCTGGCAACAATGAATGCAT
TGTTTTTCTCTCCATACATAATCAAAAAGGAGGAGGCCGGGCGCAGTGGCTCACGCCTGTAATCCAGCGC
TTTGGGAGGCCAAGGCGGGCGGATCACGAGGTCAGGAGTTTGAGAGCAGTCTGGCCAACATGGTGAAACC
CCATCTCTACGACAGCACACCTCACATGGGTCCACCCAGAGAGTGAGCTCCTTTGGCAAGCCCAGGTCAC
TATACAAGATGCAGCTGTTTTCACAGGCTTTCAGGACATCAGGATCAACTCTCTGAAATTTATTGACACG
AATACATCTGTAGGCCTGTCCTTTTCGATGGT
