>Addgene plasmid #53865 | BTG3_pCSdest | addgene partial sequence | sequence record 95049 | EBV-rev 5'-GTGGTTTGTCCAAACTCATC-3'
GACTCACTATAGTTCTAGAGGCTCGAGAGGATCACCACTTTGTACAAGAAAGCTGGGTTCTAGTGAGGTG
CTAACATGTGAGGATTAATCCAGTGATTCCGGTCACAATGCATTCCAGGAGGAGGTACCCATGTCACTGG
AATTGGGCGATATGGTTTATTTTTTCTTCCCTGATTTGGATAACCAAATGGAACAGGAGGAGGATAGTGA
TTCTGATGGCCATTCCCTCGATACATTCCTGGCTTTTTTCTGGGCAAAGGGTGCCACATTGGAAGAGGTG
GAAATATAAGTTCTGAAATCTGGTACACAGGACTTGCGGCTGCAGTCACCGAACTGGGTTTCACTTCCAT
TTCCTTACTTGTTTCTTCATCTGAAGAAGAGGATCCTGAATGATAATCAGAGGTAACCTTATCAAGGGCC
CTGGTAACTTTCCTGGAGATCTCATCCTTGTTCTCATCTTTATTTTCAAAGCTGGCAACAATGAATGCAT
TGTTTTTCTCTCCATACATAATCAAAAAGGAGGAGGCCGGGCGCAGTGGCTCACGCCTGTAATCCAGCGC
TTTGGGAGGCCAAGGCGGGCGGATCACGAGGTCAGGAGTTTGAGAGCAGTCTGGCCAACATGGTGAAACC
CCATCTCTACGACAGCACACCTCACATGGGTCCACCCAGAGAGTGAGCTCCTTTGGCAAGCCCAGGTCAC
TATACAAGATGCAGCTGTTTTCACAGGCTTTCAGGACATCAGGATCAACTCTCTGAAATTTATTGACACG
AATACATCTGTAGGCCTGTCCTTTCGATGGT
